Addgene plasmid #226598: FUS LC 12S->A
Purpose: 12 serines to alanines
Depositing lab: Nicolas Fawzi. Depositing organization: Brown University. Publication: Expanding the molecular grammar of polar residues and arginine in FUS phase separation. Wake N, Weng SL, Zheng T, Wang SH, Kirilenko V, Mittal J, Fawzi NL. Nat Chem Biol. 2025 Jul;21(7):1076-1088. doi: 10.1038/s41589-024-01828-6. Epub 2025 Feb 7. PubMed 39920231.
Backbone
  Vector backbone: RPIB
  Backbone size w/o insert (bp): 5223
  Total vector size (bp): 5780
  Vector type: Bacterial Expression
Growth in bacteria
  Bacterial resistance: Kanamycin, 50 μg/mL
  Growth temperature: 37°C
  Growth strain: DH5alpha
  Copy number: High Copy
Gene/Insert
  Gene/Insert name: FUS LC 12S->A
  Species: H. sapiens (human)
  Insert size (bp): 557
  Mutation: 12 serines to alanine
  Entrez Gene: FUS (a.k.a. ALS6, ETM4, FUS1, HNRNPP2, POMP75, TLS, altFUS)
  Promoter: T7
  Tag / fusion protein: 6His (N terminal on backbone)
  Cloning method: Gene Synthesis
  Sequencing primers: 5′ NcoI; 3′ XhoI
Terms and licenses: Academic/Nonprofit Terms; Industry Terms: Not Available to Industry
Depositor comments: Please visit https://doi.org/10.1101/2024.02.15.580391 for bioRxiv preprint.
How to cite: FUS LC 12S->A was a gift from Nicolas Fawzi (Addgene plasmid # 226598 ; http://n2t.net/addgene:226598 ; RRID:Addgene_226598)
