[The description below was written by a language model from this plasmid's Addgene catalogue record and pLannotate feature annotations shown in this document.]
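Description:
FUS LC 12S->A is a bacterial expression plasmid of about 5.8 kb, built on a backbone recorded as RPIB. It is used to make a mutant form of the low-complexity (LC) domain of human FUS in E. coli. The feature layout resembles a pET-style vector. It has a ColE1/pMB1-type origin with the bom and rop elements, an f1 phage origin, and an aminoglycoside phosphotransferase gene conferring kanamycin resistance. The catalogue lists the plasmid as high copy, although rop is normally associated with reduced copy number. Short tetracycline-resistance fragments and an AmpR promoter fragment are also annotated; these look like backbone remnants rather than functional markers.

The expression cassette consists of a T7 promoter followed directly by a lac operator, then the T7 gene 10 ribosome binding site, an N-terminal 6xHis tag, the FUS coding segment and a T7 terminator. A lacI gene with its own promoter supplies the repressor, so expression should depend on T7 RNA polymerase in the host and be inducible with IPTG. The insert is about 557 bp and was made by gene synthesis. It encodes the FUS LC region with twelve serines changed to alanine, but the record does not say which positions were altered. Downstream of the FUS segment, the automated annotation also finds a second His-tag fragment and a fragment of a T7 gene 10B solubility tag. The catalogue lists only the N-terminal His tag, and it cannot be determined from the record whether these downstream elements are in frame and translated.

The associated publication examines how polar residues and arginine contribute to FUS phase separation. This suggests the plasmid is used to purify recombinant protein for testing the role of serine residues in that behaviour.
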