Features (pLannotate 1.2.2; 20 found; start..end, strand, type, name):
    269..326     +  promoter       AmpR promoter (fragment): bla
    335..1150    -  CDS            KanR: aminoglycoside phosphotransferase; aph(3')-Ia; confers resistance to kanamycin in bacteria or G418 (Geneticin®) in eukaryotes
   1272..1860    +  rep_origin     ori: high-copy-number ColE1/pMB1/pBR322/pUC origin of replication
   2046..2185    -  misc_feature   bom: basis of mobility region from pBR322
   2287..2478    -  CDS            rop: Rop protein, which maintains plasmids at low copy number; rop
   2495..2875    +  CDS            YPB1_ECOLX: Protein predicted: Swiss-Prot protein existence level 4. From Escherichia coli.
   2947..3238    -  CDS            TcR (fragment): tetracycline efflux protein; tet; confers resistance to tetracycline
   3253..3274    -  protein_bind   CAP binding site: CAP binding activates transcription in the presence of cAMP. E. coli catabolite activator protein
   3287..4369    -  CDS            lacI: lac repressor; lacI; The lac repressor binds to the lac operator to inhibit transcription in E. coli. This inhibition can be relieved by adding lactose or isopropyl-β-D-thiogalactopyranoside (IPTG).
   4370..4447    -  promoter       lacI promoter: lacI
   4455..4734    -  CDS            TcR (fragment): tetracycline efflux protein; tet; confers resistance to tetracycline
   4756..4774    +  promoter       T7 promoter: promoter for bacteriophage T7 RNA polymerase
   4775..4799    +  protein_bind   lac operator: The lac repressor binds to the lac operator to inhibit transcription in E. coli. This inhibition can be relieved by adding lactose or isopropyl-β-D-thiogalactopyranoside (IPTG). lac repressor encoded by lacI
   4814..4836    +  RBS            RBS: efficient ribosome binding site from bacteriophage T7 gene 10 (Olins and Rangwala, 1989)
   4861..4878    +  CDS            7xHis (fragment): 6xHis affinity tag
   4900..5388    +  CDS            FUS (fragment): FUS_HUMAN - Also known as TLS. Experimental evidence at protein level: Swiss-Prot protein existence level 1. DNA/RNA-binding protein that plays a role in various cellular processes such as transcription regulation, RNA splicing, RNA transport, DNA repair and damage response (PubMed:27731383). Binds to nascent pre-mRNAs and acts as a molecular mediator between RNA polymerase II and U1 small nuclear ribonucleoprotein thereby coupling transcription and splicing (PubMed:26124092). Binds also its own pre- mRNA and autoregulates its expression; this autoregulation mechanism is mediated by non-sense-
   5398..5415    +  CDS            9xHis (fragment): 9xHis affinity tag
   5425..5474    +  CDS            SET1 (fragment): solubility-enhancement tag derived from T7 phage gene 10B
   5482..5529    +  terminator     T7 terminator: transcription terminator for bacteriophage T7 RNA polymerase
   5566..216     +  rep_origin     f1 ori (across the origin) (sequence partly withheld): f1 bacteriophage origin of replication; arrow indicates direction of (+) strand synthesis
>Addgene plasmid #226598 | FUS LC 12S->A | addgene full sequence | sequence record 450154 | Addgene NGS Result
[3 nt withheld, positions 1-3]
A
[49 nt withheld, positions 5-53]
CCTTTGACGTTGGAGTCCACGTTCTTT
[37 nt withheld, positions 81-117]
ACCCTATCTCGGTCTATTCTTTTGATTTATAAGGGATTTTGCCGATTTCGGCCTATTGGTTAAAAAATGA
GCTGATTTAACAAAAATTTAACGCGAATTTTAACAAAATATTAACGCTTACAATTTAGGTGGCACTTTTC
GGGGAAATGTGCGCGGAACCCCTATTTGTTTATTTTTCTAAATACATTCAAATATGTATCCGCTCATGAA
TTAATTCTTAGAAAAACTCATCGAGCATCAAATGAAACTGCAATTTATTCATATCAGGATTATCAATACC
ATATTTTTGAAAAAGCCGTTTCTGTAATGAAGGAGAAAACTCACCGAGGCAGTTCCATAGGATGGCAAGA
TCCTGGTATCGGTCTGCGATTCCGACTCGTCCAACATCAATACAACCTATTAATTTCCCCTCGTCAAAAA
TAAGGTTATCAAGTGAGAAATCACCATGAGTGACGACTGAATCCGGTGAGAATGGCAAAAGTTTATGCAT
TTCTTTCCAGACTTGTTCAACAGGCCAGCCATTACGCTCGTCATCAAAATCACTCGCATCAACCAAACCG
TTATTCATTCGTGATTGCGCCTGAGCGAGACGAAATACGCGATCGCTGTTAAAAGGACAATTACAAACAG
GAATCGAATGCAACCGGCGCAGGAACACTGCCAGCGCATCAACAATATTTTCACCTGAATCAGGATATTC
TTCTAATACCTGGAATGCTGTTTTCCCGGGGATCGCAGTGGTGAGTAACCATGCATCATCAGGAGTACGG
ATAAAATGCTTGATGGTCGGAAGAGGCATAAATTCCGTCAGCCAGTTTAGTCTGACCATCTCATCTGTAA
CATCATTGGCAACGCTACCTTTGCCATGTTTCAGAAACAACTCTGGCGCATCGGGCTTCCCATACAATCG
ATAGATTGTCGCACCTGATTGCCCGACATTATCGCGAGCCCATTTATACCCATATAAATCAGCATCCATG
TTGGAATTTAATCGCGGCCTAGAGCAAGACGTTTCCCGTTGAATATGGCTCATAACACCCCTTGTATTAC
TGTTTATGTAAGCAGACAGTTTTATTGTTCATGACCAAAATCCCTTAACGTGAGTTTTCGTTCCACTGAG
CGTCAGACCCCGTAGAAAAGATCAAAGGATCTTCTTGAGATCCTTTTTTTCTGCGCGTAATCTGCTGCTT
GCAAACAAAAAAACCACCGCTACCAGCGGTGGTTTGTTTGCCGGATCAAGAGCTACCAACTCTTTTTCCG
AAGGTAACTGGCTTCAGCAGAGCGCAGATACCAAATACTGTCCTTCTAGTGTAGCCGTAGTTAGGCCACC
ACTTCAAGAACTCTGTAGCACCGCCTACATACCTCGCTCTGCTAATCCTGTTACCAGTGGCTGCTGCCAG
TGGCGATAAGTCGTGTCTTACCGGGTTGGACTCAAGACGATAGTTACCGGATAAGGCGCAGCGGTCGGGC
TGAACGGGGGGTTCGTGCACACAGCCCAGCTTGGAGCGAACGACCTACACCGAACTGAGATACCTACAGC
GTGAGCTATGAGAAAGCGCCACGCTTCCCGAAGGGAGAAAGGCGGACAGGTATCCGGTAAGCGGCAGGGT
CGGAACAGGAGAGCGCACGAGGGAGCTTCCAGGGGGAAACGCCTGGTATCTTTATAGTCCTGTCGGGTTT
CGCCACCTCTGACTTGAGCGTCGATTTTTGTGATGCTCGTCAGGGGGGCGGAGCCTATGGAAAAACGCCA
GCAACGCGGCCTTTTTACGGTTCCTGGCCTTTTGCTGGCCTTTTGCTCACATGTTCTTTCCTGCGTTATC
CCCTGATTCTGTGGATAACCGTATTACCGCCTTTGAGTGAGCTGATACCGCTCGCCGCAGCCGAACGACC
GAGCGCAGCGAGTCAGTGAGCGAGGAAGCGGAAGAGCGCCTGATGCGGTATTTTCTCCTTACGCATCTGT
GCGGTATTTCACACCGCAATGGTGCACTCTCAGTACAATCTGCTCTGATGCCGCATAGTTAAGCCAGTAT
ACACTCCGCTATCGCTACGTGACTGGGTCATGGCTGCGCCCCGACACCCGCCAACACCCGCTGACGCGCC
CTGACGGGCTTGTCTGCTCCCGGCATCCGCTTACAGACAAGCTGTGACCGTCTCCGGGAGCTGCATGTGT
CAGAGGTTTTCACCGTCATCACCGAAACGCGCGAGGCAGCTGCGGTAAAGCTCATCAGCGTGGTCGTGAA
GCGATTCACAGATGTCTGCCTGTTCATCCGCGTCCAGCTCGTTGAGTTTCTCCAGAAGCGTTAATGTCTG
GCTTCTGATAAAGCGGGCCATGTTAAGGGCGGTTTTTTCCTGTTTGGTCACTGATGCCTCCGTGTAAGGG
GGATTTCTGTTCATGGGGGTAATGATACCGATGAAACGAGAGAGGATGCTCACGATACGGGTTACTGATG
ATGAACATGCCCGGTTACTGGAACGTTGTGAGGGTAAACAACTGGCGGTATGGATGCGGCGGGACCAGAG
AAAAATCACTCAGGGTCAATGCCAGCGCTTCGTTAATACAGATGTAGGTGTTCCACAGGGTAGCCAGCAG
CATCCTGCGATGCAGATCCGGAACATAATGGTGCAGGGCGCTGACTTCCGCGTTTCCAGACTTTACGAAA
CACGGAAACCGAAGACCATTCATGTTGTTGCTCAGGTCGCAGACGTTTTGCAGCAGCAGTCGCTTCACGT
TCGCTCGCGTATCGGTGATTCATTCTGCTAACCAGTAAGGCAACCCCGCCAGCCTAGCCGGGTCCTCAAC
GACAGGAGCACGATCATGCGCACCCGTGGGGCCGCCATGCCGGCGATAATGGCCTGCTTCTCGCCGAAAC
GTTTGGTGGCGGGACCAGTGACGAAGGCTTGAGCGAGGGCGTGCAAGATTCCGAATACCGCAAGCGACAG
GCCGATCATCGTCGCGCTCCAGCGAAAGCGGTCCTCGCCGAAAATGACCCAGAGCGCTGCCGGCACCTGT
CCTACGAGTTGCATGATAAAGAAGACAGTCATAAGTGCGGCGACGATAGTCATGCCCCGCGCCCACCGGA
AGGAGCTGACTGGGTTGAAGGCTCTCAAGGGCATCGGTCGAGATCCCGGTGCCTAATGAGTGAGCTAACT
TACATTAATTGCGTTGCGCTCACTGCCCGCTTTCCAGTCGGGAAACCTGTCGTGCCAGCTGCATTAATGA
ATCGGCCAACGCGCGGGGAGAGGCGGTTTGCGTATTGGGCGCCAGGGTGGTTTTTCTTTTCACCAGTGAG
ACGGGCAACAGCTGATTGCCCTTCACCGCCTGGCCCTGAGAGAGTTGCAGCAAGCGGTCCACGCTGGTTT
GCCCCAGCAGGCGAAAATCCTGTTTGATGGTGGTTAACGGCGGGATATAACATGAGCTGTCTTCGGTATC
GTCGTATCCCACTACCGAGATATCCGCACCAACGCGCAGCCCGGACTCGGTAATGGCGCGCATTGCGCCC
AGCGCCATCTGATCGTTGGCAACCAGCATCGCAGTGGGAACGATGCCCTCATTCAGCATTTGCATGGTTT
GTTGAAAACCGGACATGGCACTCCAGTCGCCTTCCCGTTCCGCTATCGGCTGAATTTGATTGCGAGTGAG
ATATTTATGCCAGCCAGCCAGACGCAGACGCGCCGAGACAGAACTTAATGGGCCCGCTAACAGCGCGATT
TGCTGGTGACCCAATGCGACCAGATGCTCCACGCCCAGTCGCGTACCGTCTTCATGGGAGAAAATAATAC
TGTTGATGGGTGTCTGGTCAGAGACATCAAGAAATAACGCCGGAACATTAGTGCAGGCAGCTTCCACAGC
AATGGCATCCTGGTCATCCAGCGGATAGTTAATGATCAGCCCACTGACGCGTTGCGCGAGAAGATTGTGC
ACCGCCGCTTTACAGGCTTCGACGCCGCTTCGTTCTACCATCGACACCACCACGCTGGCACCCAGTTGAT
CGGCGCGAGATTTAATCGCCGCGACAATTTGCGACGGCGCGTGCAGGGCCAGACTGGAGGTGGCAACGCC
AATCAGCAACGACTGTTTGCCCGCCAGTTGTTGTGCCACGCGGTTGGGAATGTAATTCAGCTCCGCCATC
GCCGCTTCCACTTTTTCCCGCGTTTTCGCAGAAACGTGGCTGGCCTGGTTCACCACGCGGGAAACGGTCT
GATAAGAGACACCGGCATACTCTGCGACATCGTATAACGTTACTGGTTTCACATTCACCACCCTGAATTG
ACTCTCTTCCGGGCGCTATCATGCCATACCGCGAAAGGTTTTGCGCCATTCGATGGTGTCCGGGATCTCG
ACGCTCTCCCTTATGCGACTCCTGCATTAGGAAGCAGCCCAGTAGTAGGTTGAGGCCGTTGAGCACCGCC
GCCGCAAGGAATGGTGCATGCAAGGAGATGGCGCCCAACAGTCCCCCGGCCACGGGGCCTGCCACCATAC
CCACGCCGAAACAAGCGCTCATGAGCCCGAAGTGGCGAGCCCGATCTTCCCCATCGGTGATGTCGGCGAT
ATAGGCGCCAGCAACCGCACCTGTGGCGCCGGTGATGCCGGCCACGATGCGTCCGGCGTAGAGGATCGAG
ATCTCGATCCCGCGAAATTAATACGACTCACTATAGGGGAATTGTGAGCGGATAACAATTCCCCTCTAGA
AATAATTTTGTTTAACTTTAAGAAGGAGATATACCATGGGCTCTGATAAAATTCATCACCATCACCATCA
CGAAAATCTTTATTTTCAAGGTATGGCTTCAAATGATTATACTCAACAGGCAACACAGAGCTACGGCGCA
TATCCGACGCAACCAGGTCAGGGCTATTCTCAGCAGTCTGCGCAGCCGTATGGCCAGCAGTCCTACTCCG
GTTATTCCCAAGCCACTGACACCGCGGGTTATGGCCAAGCGAGCTACAGCAGCTACGGCCAAAGCCAGAA
TACCGGTTATGGCACCCAGGCGACCCCGCAGGGTTATGGTTCGACCGGTGGTTACGGCTCCGCGCAGTCG
AGCCAAGCGAGCTACGGCCAACAAGCTAGCTACCCGGGTTACGGCCAGCAACCGGCACCGAGCGCGACGA
GCGGTAGCTACGGCTCTTCAGCCCAAGCTTCGAGCTACGGCCAGCCGCAGGCTGGTAGCTATTCTCAGCA
ACCGAGCTACGGAGGTCAACAACAATCCTACGGCCAGCAGCAGAGTTACAACCCGCCTCAGGGTTATGGT
CAACAAAACCAGTATAACAGCTGACTCGAGCACCACCACCACCACCACTGAGATCCGGCTGCTAACAAAG
CCCGAAAGGAAGCTGAGTTGGCTGCTGCCACCGCTGAGCAATAACTAGCATAACCCCTTGGGGCCTCTAA
ACGGGTCTTGAGGGGTTTTTTGCTGAAAGGAGGAACTATATCCGGATTGGCGAATGGG
[124 nt withheld, positions 5566-5689]
C
[88 nt withheld, positions 5691-5778]
