>Addgene plasmid #226598 | FUS LC 12S->A | depositor partial sequence | sequence record 444530 | Insert
CCATGGGCTCTGATAAAATTCATCACCATCACCATCACGAAAATCTTTATTTTCAAGGTATGGCTTCAAA
TGATTATACTCAACAGGCAACACAGAGCTACGGCGCATATCCGACGCAACCAGGTCAGGGCTATTCTCAG
CAGTCTGCGCAGCCGTATGGCCAGCAGTCCTACTCCGGTTATTCCCAAGCCACTGACACCGCGGGTTATG
GCCAAGCGAGCTACAGCAGCTACGGCCAAAGCCAGAATACCGGTTATGGCACCCAGGCGACCCCGCAGGG
TTATGGTTCGACCGGTGGTTACGGCTCCGCGCAGTCGAGCCAAGCGAGCTACGGCCAACAAGCTAGCTAC
CCGGGTTACGGCCAGCAACCGGCACCGAGCGCGACGAGCGGTAGCTACGGCTCTTCAGCCCAAGCTTCGA
GCTACGGCCAGCCGCAGGCTGGTAGCTATTCTCAGCAACCGAGCTACGGAGGTCAACAACAATCCTACGG
CCAGCAGCAGAGTTACAACCCGCCTCAGGGTTATGGTCAACAAAACCAGTATAACAGCTGACTCGAG
