>Addgene plasmid #226598 | FUS LC 12S->A | depositor partial sequence | sequence record 444725 | FUS LC 12S->A sequence 1320 bps
CCCTCTAGAAATAATTTTGTTTAACTTTAAGAAGGAGATATACCATGGGCTCTGATAAAATTCATCACCA
TCACCATCACGAAAATCTTTATTTTCAAGGTATGGCTTCAAATGATTATACTCAACAGGCAACACAGAGC
TACGGCGCATATCCGACGCAACCAGGTCAGGGCTATTCTCAGCAGTCTGCGCAGCCGTATGGCCAGCAGT
CCTACTCCGGTTATTCCCAAGCCACTGACACCGCGGGTTATGGCCAAGCGAGCTACAGCAGCTACGGCCA
AAGCCAGAATACCGGTTATGGCACCCAGGCGACCCCGCAGGGTTATGGTTCGACCGGTGGTTACGGCTCC
GCGCAGTCGAGCCAAGCGAGCTACGGCCAACAAGCTAGCTACCCGGGTTACGGCCAGCAACCGGCACCGA
GCGCGACGAGCGGTAGCTACGGCTCTTCAGCCCAAGCTTCGAGCTACGGCCAGCCGCAGGCTGGTAGCTA
TTCTCAGCAACCGAGCTACGGAGGTCAACAACAATCCTACGGCCAGCAGCAGAGTTACAACCCGCCTCAG
GGTTATGGTCAACAAAACCAGTATAACAGCTGACTCGAGCACCACCACCACCACCACTGAGATCCGGCTG
CTAACAAAGCCCGAAAGGAAGCTGAGTTGGCTGCTGCCACCGCTGAGCAATAACTAGCATAACCCCTTGG
GGCCTCTAAACGGGTCTTGAGGGGTTTTTTGCTGAAAGGAGGAACTATATCCGGATTGGCGAATGGG
[124 nt withheld, positions 768-891]
C
[91 nt withheld, positions 893-983]
A
[49 nt withheld, positions 985-1033]
CCTTTGACGTTGGAGTCCACGTTCTTT
[37 nt withheld, positions 1061-1097]
ACCCTATCTCGGTCTATTCTTTTGATTTATAAGGGATTTTGCCGATTTCGGCCTATTGGTTAAAAAATGA
GCTGATTTAACAAAAATTTAACGCGAATTTTAACAAAATATTAACGCTTACAATTTAGGTGGCACTTTTC
GGGGAAATGTGCGCGGAACCCCTATTTGTTTATTTTTCTAAATACATTCAAATATGTATCCGCTCATGAA
TTAATTCTTAGAA
